>Addgene plasmid #37322 | p31sheLL | depositor full sequence | sequence record 46909 | p31sheLL sequence 10729 bps
TCCGGAGGGCCGCGCCACCATGAGCCTGTGGAGGCCCAGCGAGGCCACCGTGTACCTGCCCCCCGTGCCC
GTGAGCAAGGTGGTGAGCACCGACGAGTACGTGACCAGGACCAACATCTACTACCACGCCGGCAGCGCCA
GGCTGCTGACCGTGGGCCACCCCTACTACAGCATCCCCAAGAGCGACAACCCCAAGAAGATCGTGGTGCC
CAAGGTGAGCGGCCTGCAGTACAGGGTGTTCAGGGTGAGGCTGCCCGACCCCAACAAGTTCGGCTTCCCC
GACACCAGCTTCTACAACCCCGAGACCCAGAGGCTGGTGTGGGCCTGCGTGGGCCTGGAGGTGGGCAGGG
GCCAGCCCCTGGGCGTGGGCATCAGCGGCCACCCCCTGCTGAACAAGTTCGACGACACCGAGAACAGCAA
CAGGTACGCCGGCGGCCCCGGCACCGACAACAGGGAGTGCATCAGCATGGACTACAAGCAGACCCAGCTG
TGCCTGCTGGGCTGCAAGCCCCCCATCGGCGAGCACTGGGGCAAGGGCAGCCCCTGCAGCAACAACGCCA
TCACCCCCGGCGACTGCCCCCCCCTGGAGCTGAAGAACAGCGTGATCCAGGACGGCGACATGGTGGACAC
CGGCTTCGGCGCCATGGACTTCACCGCCCTGCAGGACACCAAGAGCAACGTGCCCCTGGACATCTGCAAC
AGCATCTGCAAGTACCCCGACTACCTGAAGATGGTGGCCGAGCCCTACGGCGACACCCTGTTCTTCTACC
TGAGGAGGGAGCAGATGTTCGTGAGGCACTTCTTCAACAGGAGCGGCACCGTGGGCGAGAGCGTGCCCAC
CGACCTGTACATCAAGGGCAGCGGCAGCACCGCCACCCTGGCCAACAGCACCTACTTCCCCACCCCCAGC
GGCAGCATGGTGACCAGCGACGCCCAGATCTTCAACAAGCCCTACTGGATGCAGAGGGCCCAGGGCCACA
ACAACGGCATCTGCTGGGGCAACCAGCTGTTCGTGACCGTGGTGGACACCACCAGGAGCACCAACATGAG
CGTGTGCGCCGCCATCGCCAACAGCGACACCACCTTCAAGAGCAGCAACTTCAAGGAGTACCTGAGGCAC
GGCGAGGAGTTCGACCTGCAGTTCATCTTCCAGCTGTGCAAGATCACCCTGAGCGCCGACATCATGACCT
ACATCCACAGCATGAACCCCGCCATCCTGGAGGACTGGAACTTCGGCCTGACCACCCCCCCCAGCGGCAG
CCTGGAGGACACCTACAGGTTCGTGACCAGCCAGGCCATCACCTGCCAGAAGACCGCCCCCCAGAAGCCC
AAGGAGGACCCCTTCAAGGACTACGTGTTCTGGGAGGTGAACCTGAAGGAGAAGTTCAGCGCCGACCTGG
ACCAGTTCCCCCTGGGCAGGAAGTTCCTGCTGCAGGCCGGCTACAGGGCCAGGCCCAAGTTCAAGGCCGG
CAAGAGGAGCGCCCCCAGCGCCAGCACCACCACCCCCGCCAAGAGGAAGAAGACCAAGAAGTAAAAGCTT
TTTGAATTCTTTGGATCCACTAGGGCTCGAGGAAGCTTAAAACAGCTCTGGGGTTGTACCCACCCCAGAG
GCCCACGTGGCGGCTAGTACTCCGGTATTGCGGTACCCTTGTACGCCTGTTTTATACTCCCTTCCCGTAA
CTTAGACGCACAAAACCAAGTTCAATAGAAGGGGGTACAAACCAGTACCACCACGAACAAGCACTTCTGT
TTCCCCGGTGATGTCGTATAGACTGCTTGCGTGGTTGAAAGCGACGGATCCGTTATCCGCTTATGTACTT
CGAGAAGCCCAGTACCACCTCGGAATCTTCGATGCGTTGCGCTCAGCACTCAACCCCAGAGTGTAGCTTA
GGCTGATGAGTCTGGACATCCCTCACCGGTGACGGTGGTCCAGGCTGCGTTGGCGGCCTACCTATGGCTA
ACGCCATGGGACGCTAGTTGTGAACAAGGTGTGAAGAGCCTATTGAGCTACATAAGAATCCTCCGGCCCC
TGAATGCGGCTAATCCCAACCTCGGAGCAGGTGGTCACAAACCAGTGATTGGCCTGTCGTAACGCGCAAG
TCCGTGGCGGAACCGACTACTTTGGGTGTCCGTGTTTCCTTTTATTTTATTGTGGCTGCTTATGGTGACA
ATCACAGATTGTTATCATAAAGCGAATTGGATTGCGGCCGCGCCACCATGAGGAGCAAGAGGAGCACCAA
GAGGACCAAGAGGGCCAGCGCCACCCAGCTGTACCAGACCTGCAAGGCCGCCGGCACCTGCCCCAGCGAC
GTGATCCCCAAGATCGAGCACACCACCATCGCCGACCAGATCCTGAGGTACGGCAGCATGGGCGTGTTCT
TCGGCGGCCTGGGCATCGGCAGCGGCAGCGGCACCGGCGGCAGGACCGGCTACGTGCCCCTGAGCACCAG
GCCCAGCACCGTGAGCGAGGCCAGCATCCCCATCAGGCCCCCCGTGAGCATCGACCCCGTGGGCCCCCTG
GACCCCAGCATCGTGAGCCTGGTGGAGGAGAGCGGCATCGTGGACGTGGGCGCCCCCGCCCCCATCCCCC
ACCCCCCCACCACCAGCGGCTTCGACATCGCCACCACCGCCGACACCACCCCCGCCATCCTGGACGTGAC
CAGCGTGAGCACCCACGAGAACCCCACCTTCACCGACCCCAGCGTGCTGCAGCCCCCCACCCCCGCCGAG
ACCAGCGGCCACCTGCTGCTGAGCAGCAGCAGCATCAGCACCCACAACTACGAGGAGATCCCCATGGACA
CCTTCATCGTGAGCACCAACAACGAGAACATCACCAGCAGCACCCCCATCCCCGGCGTGAGGAGGCCCGC
CAGGCTGGGCCTGTACAGCAAGGCCACCCAGCAGGTGAAGGTGATCGACCCCACCTTCCTGAGCGCCCCC
AAGCAGCTGATCACCTACGAGAACCCCGCCTACGAGACCGTGAACGCCGAGGAGAGCCTGTACTTCAGCA
ACACCAGCCACAACATCGCCCCCGACCCCGACTTCCTGGACATCATCGCCCTGCACAGGCCCGCCCTGAC
CAGCAGGAGGAACACCGTGAGGTACAGCAGGCTGGGCAACAAGCAGACCCTGAGGACCAGGAGCGGCGCC
ACCATCGGCGCCAGGGTGCACTACTACTACGACATCAGCAGCATCAACCCCGCCGGCGAGAGCATCGAGA
TGCAGCCCCTGGGCGCCAGCGCCACCACCACCAGCACCCTGAACGACGGCCTGTACGACATCTACGCCGA
CACCGACTTCACCGTGGACACCCCCGCCACCCACAACGTGAGCCCCAGCACCGCCGTGCAGAGCACCAGC
GCCGTGAGCGCCTACGTGCCCACCAACACCACCGTGCCCCTGAGCACCGGCTTCGACATCCCCATCTTCA
GCGGCCCCGACGTGCCCATCGAGCACGCCCCCACCCAGGTGTTCCCCTTCCCCCTGGCCCCCACCACCCC
CCAGGTGAGCATCTTCGTGGACGGCGGCGACTTCTACCTGCACCCCAGCTACTACATGCTGAAGAGGAGG
AGGAAGAGGGTGAGCTACTTCTTCACCGACGTGAGCGTGGCCGCCTGAAAGCTTTTGAATTCTTTGGATC
CACTAGCGATATCAAGCTTATCGATAATCAACCTCTGGATTACAAAATTTGTGAAAGATTGACTGGTATT
CTTAACTATGTTGCTCCTTTTACGCTATGTGGATACGCTGCTTTAATGCCTTTGTATCATGCTATTGCTT
CCCGTATGGCTTTCATTTTCTCCTCCTTGTATAAATCCTGGTTGCTGTCTCTTTATGAGGAGTTGTGGCC
CGTTGTCAGGCAACGTGGCGTGGTGTGCACTGTGTTTGCTGACGCAACCCCCACTGGTTGGGGCATTGCC
ACCACCTGTCAGCTCCTTTCCGGGACTTTCGCTTTCCCCCTCCCTATTGCCACGGCGGAACTCATCGCCG
CCTGCCTTGCCCGCTGCTGGACAGGGGCTCGGCTGTTGGGCACTGACAATTCCGTGGTGTTGTCGGGGAA
ATCATCGTCCTTTCCTTGGCTGCTCGCCTGTGTTGCCACCTGGATTCTGCGCGGGACGTCCTTCTGCTAC
GTCCCTTCGGCCCTCAATCCAGCGGACCTTCCTTCCCGCGGCCTGCTGCCGGCTCTGCGGCCTCTTCCGC
GTCTTCGCCTTCGCCCTCAGACGAGTCGGATCTCCCTTTGGGCCGCCTCCCCGCATCGATACCGTCGGCC
CGTTTAAACCCGCTGATCAGCCTCGACTGTGCCTTCTAGTTGCCAGCCATCTGTTGTTTGCCCCTCCCCC
GTGCCTTCCTTGACCCTGGAAGGTGCCACTCCCACTGTCCTTTCCTAATAAAATGAGGAAATTGCATCGC
ATTGTCTGAGTAGGTGTCATTCTATTCTGGGGGGTGGGGTGGGGCAGGACAGCAAGGGGGAGGATTGGGA
AGACAATAGCAGGCATGCTGGGGATGCGGTGGGCTCTATGGCTTCTGAGGCGGAAAGAACCAGCTGGGGC
TCTAGGGGGTATCCCC
[124 nt withheld, positions 4567-4690]
C
[91 nt withheld, positions 4692-4782]
A
[49 nt withheld, positions 4784-4832]
CCTTTGACGTTGGAGTCCACGTTCTTT
[37 nt withheld, positions 4860-4896]
ACCCTATCTCGGTCTATTCTTTTGATTTATAAGGGATTTTGCCGATTTCGGCCTATTGGTTAAAAAATGA
GCTGATTTAACAAAAATTTAACGCGAATTAATTCTGTGGAATGTGTGTCAGTTAGGGTGTGGAAAGTCCC
CAGGCTCCCCAGCAGGCAGAAGTATGCAAAGCATGCAGAATTCTATCAAATATTTAAAGAAAAAAAAATT
GTATCAACTTTCTACAATCTCTTTCAGAAGACAGAAGCAGAGGGAATACTTCCTAAATCATTCAACTAGG
CCAGCATTACCTTAATACCGGAACTAGAAAATGACATTACAAGAAAAGAAAACAACAGACCAATATCTCT
CATGAACAAAGATACAAACATTTTCAACAAAATATTAGCAAAAAGAATCCAAGAATGTATCAAAAAATAT
ACACCACAACCAAGTAGAATTTATTCCAGATATGTAAGGGTGGTTCAACGTTTGAAAATCAATTAACGTA
ATTTGTCCCATCAACAGGTTAAAGAAGAAAATCACATGGTCATATTGATAGACACAGAAAAAGCATTTGA
CAAAATTTAACACCCATTCATGATGCAATCTCTCAGTAAACTAGGAATAGAGGAAAACTTCCTCAGCTTG
AATGTACCTTCCTCTCAATTTTGCTATGAACCTGAAACTCCTCTTAAAAAATAAAGTTTTTCATTTAAAA
AGAAAACAAAAAACATGGAGGAGCGTTGATGTATCTCATTTTAGACCAATCAGCTATGGATAGTTAGGCG
ACAGCACAGATAGCTGCTGTACTTCTGTTTCTGGCAATGTTCCAGACTACATTTAAAAAATTTTTAATTA
TAGACTTGTACTTAATGTTCAAGAAAAATATGAAAATGGCTTTGCCGTGTTAATGCTACTCTTTTTTAAA
AAAAACTAAAGTTCAAACTTTATTTATATTTCATTAGTTTTTTAGCTACTGTTCTTTTTCTGTTCTGGGA
TCTCATTCAGAATGCCACATTACATATAATTCTCATGTCTCCTTGGGTTCCTCTTAGTTTTGACAGTTCC
TCAGACTTTTCTTATTTTTGATGACCTTGACAGTTTTGAGGAGTACTGGTTAGATATAGGGTAATGGTTT
TTAAAGTATATTTGTCATGATTTATACTGGGGTAAGGGTTTGGGGAGGAAGCCCATGGGGTAAAGTACTG
TTCTCATCACATCATATCAAGGTTATATACCATCAATATTGCCACAGATGTTACTTAGCCTTTTAATATT
TCTCTAATTTAGTGTATATGCAATGATAGTTCTCTGATTTCTGAGATTGAGTTTCTCATGTGTAATGATT
ATTTAGAGTTTCTCTTTCATCTGTTCAAATTTTTGTCTAGTTTTATTTTTTACTGATTTGTAAGACTTCT
TTTTATAATCTGCATATTACAATTCTCTTTACTGGGGTGTTGCAAATATTTTCTGTCATTCTATGGCCTG
ACTTTTCTTAATGGTTTTTTAATTTTAAAAATAAGTCTTAATATTCATGCAATCTAATTAACAATCTTTT
CTTTGTGGTTAGGACTTTGAGTCATAAGAAATTTTTCTCTACACTGAAGTCATGATGGCATGCTTCTATA
TTATTTTCTAAAAGATTTAAAGTTTTGCCTTCTCCATTTAGACTTATAATTCACTGGAATTTTTTTGTGT
GTATGGTATGACATATGGGTTCCCTTTTATTTTTTACATATAAATATATTTCCCTGTTTTTCTAAAAAAG
AAAAAGATCATCATTTTCCCATTGTAAAATGCCATATTTTTTTCATAGGTCACTTACATATATCAATGGG
TCTGTTTCTGAGCTCTACTCTATTTTATCAGCCTCACTGTCTATCCCCACACATCTCATGCTTTGCTCTA
AATCTTGATATTTAGTGGAACATTCTTTCCCATTTTGTTCTACAAGAATATTTTTGTTATTGTCTTTTGG
GCTTCTATATACATTTTAGAATGAGGTTGGCAAGTTAACAAACAGCTTTTTTGGGGTGAACATATTGACT
ACAAATTTATGTGGAAAGAAAGTACCAAGTTGACCAGTGCCGTTCCGGTGCTCACCGCGCGCGACGTCGC
CGGAGCGGTCGAGTTCTGGACCGACCGGCTCGGGTTCTCCCGGGACTTCGTGGAGGACGACTTCGCCGGT
GTGGTCCGGGACGACGTGACCCTGTTCATCAGCGCGGTCCAGGACCAGGTGGTGCCGGACAACACCCTGG
CCTGGGTGTGGGTGCGCGGCCTGGACGAGCTGTACGCCGAGTGGTCGGAGGTCGTGTCCACGAACTTCCG
GGACGCCTCCGGGCCGGCCATGACCGAGATCGGCGAGCAGCCGTGGGGGCGGGAGTTCGCCCTGCGCGAC
CCGGCCGGCAACTGCGTGCACTTCGTGGCCGAGGAGCAGGACTGACACGTGCTACGAGATTTCGATTCCA
CCGCCGCCTTCTATGAAAGGTTGGGCTTCGGAATCGTTTTCCGGGACGCCGGCTGGATGATCCTCCAGCG
CGGGGATCTCATGCTGGAGTTCTTCGCCCACCCCAACTTGTTTATTGCAGCTTATAATGGTTACAAATAA
AGCAATAGCATCACAAATTTCACAAATAAAGCATTTTTTTCACTGCATTCTAGTTGTGGTTTGTCCAAAC
TCATCAATGTATCTTATCATGTCTGTATACCGTCGACCTCTAGCTAGAGCTTGGCGTAATCATGGTCATA
GCTGTTTCCTGTGTGAAATTGTTATCCGCTCACAATTCCACACAACATACGAGCCGGAAGCATAAAGTGT
AAAGCCTGGGGTGCCTAATGAGTGAGCTAACTCACATTAATTGCGTTGCGCTCACTGCCCGCTTTCCAGT
CGGGAAACCTGTCGTGCCAGCTGCATTAATGAATCGGCCAACGCGCGGGGAGAGGCGGTTTGCGTATTGG
GCGCTCTTCCGCTTCCTCGCTCACTGACTCGCTGCGCTCGGTCGTTCGGCTGCGGCGAGCGGTATCAGCT
CACTCAAAGGCGGTAATACGGTTATCCACAGAATCAGGGGATAACGCAGGAAAGAACATGTGAGCAAAAG
GCCAGCAAAAGGCCAGGAACCGTAAAAAGGCCGCGTTGCTGGCGTTTTTCCATAGGCTCCGCCCCCCTGA
CGAGCATCACAAAAATCGACGCTCAAGTCAGAGGTGGCGAAACCCGACAGGACTATAAAGATACCAGGCG
TTTCCCCCTGGAAGCTCCCTCGTGCGCTCTCCTGTTCCGACCCTGCCGCTTACCGGATACCTGTCCGCCT
TTCTCCCTTCGGGAAGCGTGGCGCTTTCTCATAGCTCACGCTGTAGGTATCTCAGTTCGGTGTAGGTCGT
TCGCTCCAAGCTGGGCTGTGTGCACGAACCCCCCGTTCAGCCCGACCGCTGCGCCTTATCCGGTAACTAT
CGTCTTGAGTCCAACCCGGTAAGACACGACTTATCGCCACTGGCAGCAGCCACTGGTAACAGGATTAGCA
GAGCGAGGTATGTAGGCGGTGCTACAGAGTTCTTGAAGTGGTGGCCTAACTACGGCTACACTAGAAGAAC
AGTATTTGGTATCTGCGCTCTGCTGAAGCCAGTTACCTTCGGAAAAAGAGTTGGTAGCTCTTGATCCGGC
AAACAAACCACCGCTGGTAGCGGTTTTTTTGTTTGCAAGCAGCAGATTACGCGCAGAAAAAAAGGATCTC
AAGAAGATCCTTTGATCTTTTCTACGGGGTCTGACGCTCAGTGGAACGAAAACTCACGTTAAGGGATTTT
GGTCATGAGATTATCAAAAAGGATCTTCACCTAGATCCTTTTAAATTAAAAATGAAGTTTTAAATCAATC
TAAAGTATATATGAGTAAACTTGGTCTGACAGTTACCAATGCTTAATCAGTGAGGCACCTATCTCAGCGA
TCTGTCTATTTCGTTCATCCATAGTTGCCTGACTCCCCGTCGTGTAGATAACTACGATACGGGAGGGCTT
ACCATCTGGCCCCAGTGCTGCAATGATACCGCGAGACCCACGCTCACCGGCTCCAGATTTATCAGCAATA
AACCAGCCAGCCGGAAGGGCCGAGCGCAGAAGTGGTCCTGCAACTTTATCCGCCTCCATCCAGTCTATTA
ATTGTTGCCGGGAAGCTAGAGTAAGTAGTTCGCCAGTTAATAGTTTGCGCAACGTTGTTGCCATTGCTAC
AGGCATCGTGGTGTCACGCTCGTCGTTTGGTATGGCTTCATTCAGCTCCGGTTCCCAACGATCAAGGCGA
GTTACATGATCCCCCATGTTGTGCAAAAAAGCGGTTAGCTCCTTCGGTCCTCCGATCGTTGTCAGAAGTA
AGTTGGCCGCAGTGTTATCACTCATGGTTATGGCAGCACTGCATAATTCTCTTACTGTCATGCCATCCGT
AAGATGCTTTTCTGTGACTGGTGAGTACTCAACCAAGTCATTCTGAGAATAGTGTATGCGGCGACCGAGT
TGCTCTTGCCCGGCGTCAATACGGGATAATACCGCGCCACATAGCAGAACTTTAAAAGTGCTCATCATTG
GAAAACGTTCTTCGGGGCGAAAACTCTCAAGGATCTTACCGCTGTTGAGATCCAGTTCGATGTAACCCAC
TCGTGCACCCAACTGATCTTCAGCATCTTTTACTTTCACCAGCGTTTCTGGGTGAGCAAAAACAGGAAGG
CAAAATGCCGCAAAAAAGGGAATAAGGGCGACACGGAAATGTTGAATACTCATACTCTTCCTTTTTCAAT
ATTATTGAAGCATTTATCAGGGTTATTGTCTCATGAGCGGATACATATTTGAATGTATTTAGAAAAATAA
ACAAATAGGGGTTCCGCGCACATTTCCCCGAAAAGTGCCACCTGACGTCGACGGATCGGGAGATCTCCCG
ATCCCCTATGGTGCACTCTCAGTACAATCTGCTCTGATGCCGCATAGTTAAGCCAGTATCTGCTCCCTGC
TTGTGTGTTGGAGGTCGCTGAGTAGTGCGCGAGCAAAATTTAAGCTACAACAAGGCAAGGCTTGACCGAC
AATTGCATGAAGAATCTGCTTAGGGTTAGGCGTTTTGCGCTGCTTCGCGATGTACGGGCCAGATATACGC
GTTGACATTGATTATTGACTAGTTATTAATAGTAATCAATTACGGGGTCATTAGTTCATAGCCCATATAT
GGAGTTCCGCGTTACATAACTTACGGTAAATGGCCCGCCTGGCTGACCGCCCAACGACCCCCGCCCATTG
ACGTCAATAATGACGTATGTTCCCATAGTAACGCCAATAGGGACTTTCCATTGACGTCAATGGGTGGAGT
ATTTACGGTAAACTGCCCACTTGGCAGTACATCAAGTGTATCATATGCCAAGTACGCCCCCTATTGACGT
CAATGACGGTAAATGGCCCGCCTGGCATTATGCCCAGTACATGACCTTATGGGACTTTCCTACTTGGCAG
TACATCTACGTATTAGTCATCGCTATTACCATGGTGATGCGGTTTTGGCAGTACATCAATGGGCGTGGAT
AGCGGTTTGACTCACGGGGATTTCCAAGTCTCCACCCCATTGACGTCAATGGGAGTTTGTTTTGGAACCA
AAATCAACGGGACTTTCCAAAATGTCGTAACAACTCCGCCCCATTGACGCAAATGGGCGGTAGGCGTGTA
CGGTGGGAGGTCTATATAAGCAGAGCTCTCCCTATCAGTGATAGAGATCTCCCTATCAGTGATAGAGATC
GTCGACGAGCTCGTTTAGTGAACCGTCAGATCGCCTGGAGACGCCATCCACGCTGTTTTGACCTCCATAG
AAGACACCGGGACCGATCCAGCC
Features (pLannotate 1.2.2; 28 found; start..end, strand, type, name):
     20..1528    +  CDS            L1: VL1_HPV35 - Experimental evidence at protein level: Swiss-Prot protein existence level 1. Forms an icosahedral capsid with a T=7 symmetry and a 50 nm diameter. The capsid is composed of 72 pentamers linked to each other by disulfide bonds and associated with L2 proteins. Binds to heparan sulfate proteoglycans on cell surface of basal layer keratinocytes to provide initial virion attachment. This binding mediates a conformational change in the virus capsid that facilitates efficient infection. The virion enters the host cell via endocytosis. During virus trafficking, L1 protein dissociates from
   1576..1666    +  ncRNA          Entero 5 CRE: Accession: RF00386 - Enterovirus 5' cloverleaf cis-acting replication element
   1964..2211    +  ncRNA          IRES Picorna: Accession: RF00229 - Picornavirus internal ribosome entry site (IRES)
   2218..3615    +  CDS            L2: VL2_HPV16 - Experimental evidence at protein level: Swiss-Prot protein existence level 1. Minor protein of the capsid that localizes along the inner surface of the virion, within the central cavities beneath the L1 pentamers. Plays a role in capsid stabilization through interaction with the major capsid protein L1. Once the virion enters the host cell, L2 escorts the genomic DNA into the nucleus by promoting escape from the endosomal compartments and traffic through the host Golgi network. Mechanistically, the C-terminus of L2 possesses a cell-penetrating peptide that protudes from the host en
   3647..3666    +  misc_feature   MCS (fragment): pBluescript multiple cloning site
   3666..4254    +  misc_feature   WPRE: woodchuck hepatitis virus posttranscriptional regulatory element
   4297..4521    +  polyA_signal   bGH poly(A) signal: bovine growth hormone polyadenylation signal
   4525..4546    +  promoter       SV40 promoter (fragment): SV40 enhancer and early promoter
   4567..4995    +  rep_origin     f1 ori (sequence partly withheld): f1 bacteriophage origin of replication; arrow indicates direction of (+) strand synthesis
   5000..5073    +  promoter       SV40 promoter (fragment): SV40 enhancer and early promoter
   5071..5526    +  CDS            LIN1_NYCCO (fragment): Protein predicted: Swiss-Prot protein existence level 4. From Nycticebus coucang (Slow loris).
   6951..7321    +  CDS            BleoR (fragment): antibiotic-binding protein; Sh ble from Streptoalloteichus hindustanus; confers resistance to bleomycin, phleomycin, and Zeocin™
   7331..7456    +  CDS            ble (fragment): BLE_KLEPN - Experimental evidence at protein level: Swiss-Prot protein existence level 1. Binding protein with a strong affinity to the bleomycin family of antibiotics. Binds to CL990; an antimitotic-antibiotic compound. From Klebsiella pneumoniae.
   7451..7572    +  polyA_signal   SV40 poly(A) signal: SV40 polyadenylation signal
   7643..7665    -  protein_bind   lac operator (fragment): The lac repressor binds to the lac operator to inhibit transcription in E. coli. This inhibition can be relieved by adding lactose or isopropyl-β-D-thiogalactopyranoside (IPTG). lac repressor encoded by lacI
   7669..7699    -  promoter       lac promoter: promoter for the E. coli lac operon
   7714..7735    -  protein_bind   CAP binding site: CAP binding activates transcription in the presence of cAMP. E. coli catabolite activator protein
   7748..7840    -  CDS            lacI (fragment): lac repressor; lacI; The lac repressor binds to the lac operator to inhibit transcription in E. coli. This inhibition can be relieved by adding lactose or isopropyl-β-D-thiogalactopyranoside (IPTG).
   8023..8608    -  rep_origin     ori: high-copy-number ColE1/pMB1/pBR322/pUC origin of replication
   8779..9639    -  CDS            AmpR: β-lactamase; bla; confers resistance to ampicillin, carbenicillin, and related antibiotics
   9640..9744    -  promoter       AmpR promoter: bla
   9803..9855    -  misc_feature   bom (fragment): basis of mobility region from pBR322
  10010..10389   +  enhancer       CMV enhancer: human cytomegalovirus immediate early enhancer
  10462..10479   -  promoter       CMV promoter (fragment): human cytomegalovirus (CMV) immediate early promoter
  10542..10593   +  promoter       CMVd2 promoter: truncated human cytomegalovirus (CMV) immediate early promoter that yields moderately reduced expression relative to the full-length promoter
  10595..10614   +  promoter       PLtetO-1 promoter (fragment): modified phage lambda PL promoter with tet operator sites (Lutz and Bujard, 1997)
  10616..10635   +  promoter       PLtetO-1 promoter (fragment): modified phage lambda PL promoter with tet operator sites (Lutz and Bujard, 1997)
  10643..10676   +  promoter       TRE3GV promoter (fragment): 3rd-generation Tet-responsive promoter that can be activated by binding of Tet-On® 3G, optimized for retroviral and lentiviral vectors
