[The description below was written by a language model from this plasmid's Addgene catalogue record and pLannotate feature annotations shown in this document.]
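Description:
p31sheLL is a 10.7 kb mammalian expression plasmid on a custom backbone that co-expresses the two capsid proteins of human papillomavirus type 31, the major capsid protein L1 and the minor capsid protein L2. It is propagated in E. coli through a high-copy ColE1/pUC-type origin with ampicillin selection (AmpR with its bla promoter). An f1 phage origin is also present. The automated annotation labels the two reading frames by their closest database matches (HPV35 L1 and HPV16 L2), but the catalogue entry identifies them as HPV31 genes. The catalogue's "human" species field presumably reflects the viral host rather than the origin of the genes.

The payload is a single bicistronic transcription unit. A CMV enhancer and promoter region drives L1. Short matches to tet-operator-containing promoters sit just downstream of the promoter, though the record does not say whether expression is tetracycline-regulated. L1 is followed by a picornavirus-type IRES, including an enterovirus 5′ cloverleaf element, which allows cap-independent translation of L2 from the same mRNA. A WPRE downstream of L2 enhances transcript stability and expression, and a bovine growth hormone polyadenylation signal terminates the unit. Elsewhere the plasmid carries SV40 promoter fragments, fragmentary bleomycin/Zeocin resistance sequences and an SV40 poly(A) signal. Because these are annotated only as fragments, with an unannotated stretch between them, it is unclear whether a functional mammalian selection cassette exists.

Producing L1 and L2 together in mammalian cells allows papillomavirus capsids to self-assemble. The associated publication on genital HPV transmission in a mouse model is consistent with use of this plasmid to generate HPV31 capsids or pseudovirions for infection and inhibition studies.
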