Addgene plasmid #37322: p31sheLL
Depositing lab: John Schiller. Depositing organization: National Cancer Institute (NCI). Publication: Genital transmission of HPV in a mouse model is potentiated by nonoxynol-9 and inhibited by carrageenan. Roberts JN, Buck CB, Thompson CD, Kines R, Bernardo M, Choyke PL, Lowy DR, Schiller JT. Nat Med. 2007 Jul;13(7):857-61. Epub 2007 Jul 1. 10.1038/nm1598 PubMed 17603495.
Backbone
  Vector backbone: custom
  Vector type: Mammalian Expression
Growth in bacteria
  Bacterial resistance: Ampicillin, 100 μg/mL
  Growth temperature: 37°C
  Growth strain: DH5alpha
  Copy number: Unknown
Gene/Insert
  Gene/Insert name: HPV31L1+L2 (alt name: p31LLw)
  Species: H. sapiens (human)
  Promoter: CMV
  Cloning method: Unknown
  Sequencing primers: 5′ NA; 3′ NA
Resource information
  A portion of this plasmid was derived from a plasmid made by: HPV31 plasmid is originated from Dr. Tadahito Kanda of National Institute of Infectious Diseases in Japan (NIID).
Terms and licenses: Academic/Nonprofit Terms; Industry Terms: Not Available to Industry
How to cite: p31sheLL was a gift from John Schiller (Addgene plasmid # 37322 ; http://n2t.net/addgene:37322 ; RRID:Addgene_37322)
