>Addgene plasmid #37322 | p31sheLL | addgene partial sequence | sequence record 66584 | WPRE-R 5'-CATAGCGTAAAAGGAGCAACA-3'
AATTTTGTAATCCAGAGGTTGATTATCGATAAGCTTGATATCGCTAGTGGATCCAAAGAATTCAAAAGCT
TTCAGGCGGCCACGCTCACGTCGGTGAAGAAGTAGCTCACCCTCTTCCTCCTCCTCTTCAGCATGTAGTA
GCTGGGGTGCAGGTAGAAGTCGCCGCCGTCCACGAAGATGCTCACCTGGGGGGTGGTGGGGGCCAGGGGG
AAGGGGAACACCTGGGTGGGGGCGTGCTCGATGGGCACGTCGGGGCCGCTGAAGATGGGGATGTCGAAGC
CGGTGCTCAGGGGCACGGTGGTGTTGGTGGGCACGTAGGCGCTCACGGCGCTGGTGCTCTGCACGGCGGT
GCTGGGGCTCACGTTGTGGGTGGCGGGGGTGTCCACGGTGAAGTCGGTGTCGGCGTAGATGTCGTACAGG
CCGTCGTTCAGGGTGCTGGTGGTGGTGGCGCTGGCGCCCAGGGGCTGCATCTCGATGCTCTCGCCGGCGG
GGTTGATGCTGCTGATGTCGTAGTAGTAGTGCACCCTGGCGCCGATGGTGGCGCCGCTCCTGGTCCTCAG
GGTCTGCTTGTTGCCCAGCCTGCTGTACCTCACGGTGTTCCTCCTGCTGGTCAGGGCGGGCCTGTGCAGG
GCGATGATGTCCAGGAAGTCGGGGTCGGGGGCGATGTTGTGGCTGGTGTTGCTGAAGTACAGGCTCTCCT
CGGCGTTCACGGTCTCGTAGGCGGGGTTCTCGTAGGTGATCAGCTGCTTGGGGGCGCTCAGGAAGGTGGG
GTCGATCACCTTCACCTGCTGGGTGGCCTTGCTGTACAGGCCCAGCCTGGCGGGCCTCCTCACGCCGGGA
TGGGGGTGCTGCTGGTGATGTTCTCGTTGTTGGTGC
