>Addgene plasmid #37322 | p31sheLL | addgene partial sequence | sequence record 66586 | CMV-F 5'-CGCAAATGGGCGGTAGGCGTG-3'
ATAGTGATAGAGATCTCCCTATCAGTGATAGAGATCGTCGACGAGCTCGTTTAGTGAACCGTCAGATCGC
CTGGAGACGCCATCCACGCTGTTTTGACCTCCATAGAAGACACCGGGACCGATCCAGCCTCCGGAGGGCC
GCGCCACCATGAGCCTGTGGAGGCCCAGCGAGGCCACCGTGTACCTGCCCCCCGTGCCCGTGAGCAAGGT
GGTGAGCACCGACGAGTACGTGACCAGGACCAACATCTACTACCACGCCGGCAGCGCCAGGCTGCTGACC
GTGGGCCACCCCTACTACAGCATCCCCAAGAGCGACAACCCCAAGAAGATCGTGGTGCCCAAGGTGAGCG
GCCTGCAGTACAGGGTGTTCAGGGTGAGGCTGCCCGACCCCAACAAGTTCGGCTTCCCCGACACCAGCTT
CTACAACCCCGAGACCCAGAGGCTGGTGTGGGCCTGCGTGGGCCTGGAGGTGGGCAGGGGCCAGCCCCTG
GGCGTGGGCATCAGCGGCCACCCCCTGCTGAACAAGTTCGACGACACCGAGAACAGCAACAGGTACGCCG
GCGGCCCCGGCACCGACAACAGGGAGTGCATCAGCATGGACTACAAGCAGACCCAGCTGTGCCTGCTGGG
CTGCAAGCCCCCCATCGGCGAGCACTGGGGCAAGGGCAGCCCCTGCAGCAACAACGCCATCACCCCCGGC
GACTGCCCCCCCCTGGAGCTGAAGAACAGCGTGATCCAGGACGGCGACATGGTGGACACCGGCTTCGGCG
CCATGGACTTCACCGCCCT
